>Addgene plasmid #218188 | GEARBOCS-Vamp2-Tag-HA | addgene full sequence | sequence record 430692 | Addgene NGS Result
CCTGCAGGCAGCTGCGCGCTCGCTCGCTCACTGAGGCCGCCCGGGCGTCGGGCGACCTTTGGTCGCCCGG
CCTCAGTGAGCGAGCGAGCGCGCAGAGAGGGAGTGGCCAACTCCATCACTAGGGGTTCCTGCGGCCGCAC
GCGTGAGGGCCTATTTCCCATGATTCCTTCATATTTGCATATACGATACAAGGCTGTTAGAGAGATAATT
GGAATTAATTTGACTGTAAACACAAAGATATTAGTACAAAATACGTGACGTAGAAAGTAATAATTTCTTG
GGTAGTTTGCAGTTTTAAAATTATGTTTTAAAATGGACTATCATATGCTTACCGTAACTTGAAAGTATTT
CGATTTCTTGGCTTTATATATCTTGTGGAAAGGACGAAACACCGGGCCGGGGCGGCAGGCGGGAGTTTTA
GAGCTAGAAATAGCAAGTTAAAATAAGGCTAGTCCGTTATCAACTTGAAAAAGTGGCACCGAGTCGGTGC
TTTTTTGGATCCGGCCGGGGCGGCAGGCGGGACGGATTACCCTTACGACGTTCCAGACTACGCTACGGCC
GGGGCGGCAGGCGGGACGGGTCGACTCTAGACTGCAGAGGGAGATCTAACATATCCTGGTGTGGAGTAGG
GGACGCTGCTCTGACAGAGGCTCGGGGGCCTGAGCTGGCTCTGTGAGCTGGGGAGGAGGCAGACAGCCAG
GCCTTGTCTGCAAGCAGACCTGGCAGCATTGGGCTGGCCGCCCCCCAGGGCCTCCTCTTCATGCCCAGTG
AATGACTCACCTTGGCACAGACACAATGTTCGGGGTGGGCACAGTGCCTGCTTCCCGCCGCACCCCAGCC
CCCCTCAAATGCCTTCCGAGAAGCCCATTGAGCAGGGGGCTTGCATTGCACCCCAGCCTGACAGCCTGGC
ATCTTGGGATAAAAGCAGCACAGCCCCCTAGGGGCTGCCCTTGCTGTGTGGCGCCACCGGCGGTGGAGAA
CAAGGCTCTATTCAGCCTGTGCCCAGGAAAGGGGATCAGGGGATGCCCAGGCATGGACAGTGGGTGGCAG
GGGGGGAGAGGAGGGCTGTCTGCTTCCCAGAAGTCCAAGGACACAAATGGGTGAGGGGAGAGCTCTCCCC
ATAGCTGGGCTGCGGCCCAACCCCACCCCCTCAGGCTATGCCAGGGGGTGTTGCCAGGGGCACCCGGGCA
TCGCCAGTCTAGCCCACTCCTTCATAAAGCCCTCGCATCCCAGGAGCGAGCAGAGCCAGAGCAGGTTGGA
GAGGAGACGCATCACCTCCGCTGCTCGCAAGCTTTATTGCGGTAGTTTATCACAGTTAAATTGCTAACGC
AGTCAGTGCTTCTGACACAACAGTCTCGAACTTAAGCTGCAGAAGTTGGTCGTGAGGCACTGGGCAGGTA
AGTATCAAGGTTACAAGACAGGTTTAAGGAGACCAATAGAAACTGGGCTTGTCGAGACAGAGAAGACTCT
TGCGTTTCTGATAGGCACCTATTGGTCTTACTGACATCCACTTTGCCTTTCTCTCCACAGGTGTCCACTC
CCAGTTCAATTACAGCTCTTAAGGCTAGAGTACTTAATACGACTCACTATAGGCTAGCGGTACCGCCACC
ATGCCCAAGAAGAAGAGGAAGGTGTCCAATCTCCTGACTGTTCACCAGAACCTCCCTGCGCTGCCAGTAG
ATGCCACTAGCGATGAGGTCAGGAAAAATCTCATGGATATGTTTAGGGATAGACAGGCGTTTTCTGAACA
CACCTGGAAAATGCTGCTTAGCGTGTGCCGATCCTGGGCAGCCTGGTGTAAGCTGAACAATCGCAAATGG
TTCCCCGCCGAGCCGGAGGACGTGCGCGATTACCTGCTGTATCTCCAGGCAAGAGGGCTGGCTGTCAAGA
CTATCCAGCAGCACTTGGGCCAACTGAATATGCTGCATCGACGCAGCGGGCTCCCCCGGCCTAGCGATTC
AAACGCAGTCTCCCTTGTTATGAGGAGAATTAGAAAGGAAAACGTAGATGCGGGTGAGAGGGCTAAGCAG
GCTCTCGCTTTTGAGCGGACTGATTTCGACCAGGTCAGATCCCTGATGGAGAACAGCGATCGGTGCCAGG
ACATCAGGAACCTCGCATTTCTGGGAATTGCATATAACACACTTCTGCGCATAGCTGAGATCGCCCGGAT
CAGAGTGAAAGACATCAGTCGAACGGACGGCGGCCGGATGCTTATTCATATTGGACGCACAAAGACATTG
GTCAGCACCGCTGGCGTTGAAAAGGCCTTGTCCCTGGGCGTAACGAAGCTGGTGGAAAGATGGATCTCAG
TGTCCGGCGTGGCTGACGACCCTAATAATTACTTGTTCTGTCGAGTGAGAAAAAACGGAGTCGCCGCGCC
CTCTGCCACCAGCCAATTGAGTACACGGGCCCTTGAAGGGATCTTTGAGGCAACCCACCGACTCATATAC
GGAGCCAAGGATGACAGTGGCCAGAGGTATCTCGCCTGGTCAGGTCATTCTGCTAGGGTGGGGGCCGCAC
GAGACATGGCGCGGGCAGGAGTCTCCATACCAGAGATTATGCAAGCTGGAGGTTGGACAAATGTGAACAT
CGTTATGAACTATATCCGCAATCTTGACTCTGAAACCGGGGCCATGGTGAGACTGCTCGAAGATGGTGAC
TAGGAATTCGATATCTGCTGGAAGATGGCGATTAGCATATGGGCATTCACCGCGTGCCTTACTACGCGTA
TTCTTAAGCAATAAGCGAATATAACACGGTCGATCTAAAAAGGTTAGCTGGGTGTGTTAGAAGCCCTGCA
AGACGACCTGCGCATTATTACTCACGGTACGACGCATTATTACTCACGGTACGAGGCATTCACCGCGTGC
CTTACTACGCGTATTCTTAAGCAATAAGCGAATATAACACGGTCGATCTAAAAAGGTTAGCTGGGTGTGT
TAGAAGCCCTGCAAGACGACCTGGGCATTCACCGCGTGCCTTACTACGCGTATTCTTAAGCAATAAGCGA
ATATAACACGGTCGATCTAAAAAGGTTAGCTGGGTGTGTTAGAAGCCCTGCAAGACGACCTGGGTACCGC
ATTATTACTCACGGTACGACGCATTATTACTCACGGTACGAGGCATTCACCGCGTGCCTTACTACGCGTA
TTCTTAAGCAATAAGCGAATATAACACGGTCGATCTAAAAAGGTTAGCTGGGTGTGTTAGAAGCCCTGCA
AGACGACCTGGGTACCAGGTAAAGCGGCCGCGACTCTGATATCAAGCTTGCGGCCGCTTCGAGCAGACAT
GATAAGATACATTGATGAGTTTGGACAAACCACAACTAGAATGCAGTGAAAAAAATGCTTTATTTGTGAA
ATTTGTGATGCTATTGCTTTATTTGTAACCATTATAAGCTGCAATAAACAAGTTAACAACAACAATTGCA
TTCATTTTATGTTTCAGGTTCAGGGGGAGATGTGGGAGGTTTTTTAAAGCAAGTAAAACCTCTACAAATG
TGGTAAAATCGATAAGGATCTTCCTAGAGCATGGCTACGTAGATAAGTAGCATGGCGGGTTAATCATTAA
CTACAAGGAACCCCTAGTGATGGAGTTGGCCACTCCCTCTCTGCGCGCTCGCTCGCTCACTGAGGCCGGG
CGACCAAAGGTCGCCCGACGCCCGGGCTTTGCCCGGGCGGCCTCAGTGAGCGAGCGAGCGCGCAGCCTTA
ATTAACCTAATTCACTGGCCGTCGTTTTACAACGTCGTGACTGGGAAAACCCTGGCGTTACCCAACTTAA
TCGCCTTGCAGCACATCCCCCTTTCGCCAGCTGGCGTAATAGCGAAGAGGCCCGCACCGATCGCCCTTCC
CAACAGTTGCGCAGCCTGAATGGCGAATGGG
[124 nt withheld, positions 3882-4005]
C
[91 nt withheld, positions 4007-4097]
A
[49 nt withheld, positions 4099-4147]
CCTTTGACGTTGGAGTCCACGTTCTTT
[37 nt withheld, positions 4175-4211]
ACTCTATCTCGGGCTATTCTTTTGATTTATAAGGGATTTTGCCGATTTCGGTCTATTGGTTAAAAAATGA
GCTGATTTAACAAAAATTTAACGCGAATTTTAACAAAATATTAACGTTTACAATTTTATGGTGCACTCTC
AGTACAATCTGCTCTGATGCCGCATAGTTAAGCCAGCCCCGACACCCGCCAACACCCGCTGACGCGCCCT
GACGGGCTTGTCTGCTCCCGGCATCCGCTTACAGACAAGCTGTGACCGTCTCCGGGAGCTGCATGTGTCA
GAGGTTTTCACCGTCATCACCGAAACGCGCGAGACGAAAGGGCCTCGTGATACGCCTATTTTTATAGGTT
AATGTCATGATAATAATGGTTTCTTAGACGTCAGGTGGCACTTTTCGGGGAAATGTGCGCGGAACCCCTA
TTTGTTTATTTTTCTAAATACATTCAAATATGTATCCGCTCATGAGACAATAACCCTGATAAATGCTTCA
ATAATATTGAAAAAGGAAGAGTATGAGTATTCAACATTTCCGTGTCGCCCTTATTCCCTTTTTTGCGGCA
TTTTGCCTTCCTGTTTTTGCTCACCCAGAAACGCTGGTGAAAGTAAAAGATGCTGAAGATCAGTTGGGTG
CACGAGTGGGTTACATCGAACTGGATCTCAACAGCGGTAAGATCCTTGAGAGTTTTCGCCCCGAAGAACG
TTTTCCAATGATGAGCACTTTTAAAGTTCTGCTATGTGGCGCGGTATTATCCCGTATTGACGCCGGGCAA
GAGCAACTCGGTCGCCGCATACACTATTCTCAGAATGACTTGGTTGAGTACTCACCAGTCACAGAAAAGC
ATCTTACGGATGGCATGACAGTAAGAGAATTATGCAGTGCTGCCATAACCATGAGTGATAACACTGCGGC
CAACTTACTTCTGACAACGATCGGAGGACCGAAGGAGCTAACCGCTTTTTTGCACAACATGGGGGATCAT
GTAACTCGCCTTGATCGTTGGGAACCGGAGCTGAATGAAGCCATACCAAACGACGAGCGTGACACCACGA
TGCCTGTAGCAATGGCAACAACGTTGCGCAAACTATTAACTGGCGAACTACTTACTCTAGCTTCCCGGCA
ACAATTAATAGACTGGATGGAGGCGGATAAAGTTGCAGGACCACTTCTGCGCTCGGCCCTTCCGGCTGGC
TGGTTTATTGCTGATAAATCTGGAGCCGGTGAGCGTGGGTCTCGCGGTATCATTGCAGCACTGGGGCCAG
ATGGTAAGCCCTCCCGTATCGTAGTTATCTACACGACGGGGAGTCAGGCAACTATGGATGAACGAAATAG
ACAGATCGCTGAGATAGGTGCCTCACTGATTAAGCATTGGTAACTGTCAGACCAAGTTTACTCATATATA
CTTTAGATTGATTTAAAACTTCATTTTTAATTTAAAAGGATCTAGGTGAAGATCCTTTTTGATAATCTCA
TGACCAAAATCCCTTAACGTGAGTTTTCGTTCCACTGAGCGTCAGACCCCGTAGAAAAGATCAAAGGATC
TTCTTGAGATCCTTTTTTTCTGCGCGTAATCTGCTGCTTGCAAACAAAAAAACCACCGCTACCAGCGGTG
GTTTGTTTGCCGGATCAAGAGCTACCAACTCTTTTTCCGAAGGTAACTGGCTTCAGCAGAGCGCAGATAC
CAAATACTGTTCTTCTAGTGTAGCCGTAGTTAGGCCACCACTTCAAGAACTCTGTAGCACCGCCTACATA
CCTCGCTCTGCTAATCCTGTTACCAGTGGCTGCTGCCAGTGGCGATAAGTCGTGTCTTACCGGGTTGGAC
TCAAGACGATAGTTACCGGATAAGGCGCAGCGGTCGGGCTGAACGGGGGGTTCGTGCACACAGCCCAGCT
TGGAGCGAACGACCTACACCGAACTGAGATACCTACAGCGTGAGCTATGAGAAAGCGCCACGCTTCCCGA
AGGGAGAAAGGCGGACAGGTATCCGGTAAGCGGCAGGGTCGGAACAGGAGAGCGCACGAGGGAGCTTCCA
GGGGGAAACGCCTGGTATCTTTATAGTCCTGTCGGGTTTCGCCACCTCTGACTTGAGCGTCGATTTTTGT
GATGCTCGTCAGGGGGGCGGAGCCTATGGAAAAACGCCAGCAACGCGGCCTTTTTACGGTTCCTGGCCTT
TTGCTGGCCTTTTGCTCACATGT
Features (pLannotate 1.2.2; 17 found; start..end, strand, type, name):
     12..39      +  repeat_region  AAV2 ITR (fragment): inverted terminal repeat of adeno-associated virus serotype 2 inverted
     68..95      +  repeat_region  AAV2 ITR (fragment): inverted terminal repeat of adeno-associated virus serotype 2 inverted
    145..385     +  promoter       U6 promoter: RNA polymerase III promoter for human U6 snRNA
    415..490     +  misc_RNA       gRNA scaffold: guide RNA scaffold for the Streptococcus pyogenes CRISPR/Cas9 system
   1398..1530    +  intron         chimeric intron: chimera between introns from human β-globin and immunoglobulin heavy chain genes
   1575..1593    +  promoter       T7 promoter: promoter for bacteriophage T7 RNA polymerase
   1635..2660    +  CDS            cre: RECR_BPP1 - Experimental evidence at protein level: Swiss-Prot protein existence level 1. Catalyzes site-specific recombination between two 34-base- pair LOXP sites. Its role is to maintain the phage genome as a monomeric unit-copy plasmid in the lysogenic state. From Escherichia phage P1 (Bacteriophage P1).
   3293..3414    -  polyA_signal   SV40 poly(A) signal: SV40 polyadenylation signal
   3437..3505    -  CDS            large T antigen (fragment): large T antigen from SV40 (simian virus 40)
   3576..3706    +  repeat_region  AAV2 ITR (fragment): inverted terminal repeat of adeno-associated virus serotype 2 inverted
   3720..3877    +  CDS            lacZα (fragment): LacZα fragment of β-galactosidase; lacZ fragment
   3882..4337    +  rep_origin     f1 ori (sequence partly withheld): f1 bacteriophage origin of replication; arrow indicates direction of (+) strand synthesis
   4338..4387    -  misc_feature   bom (fragment): basis of mobility region from pBR322
   4489..4524    -  CDS            rop (fragment): Rop protein, which maintains plasmids at low copy number; rop
   4619..4723    +  promoter       AmpR promoter: bla
   4724..5584    +  CDS            AmpR: β-lactamase; bla; confers resistance to ampicillin, carbenicillin, and related antibiotics
   5755..6343    +  rep_origin     ori: high-copy-number ColE1/pMB1/pBR322/pUC origin of replication
