[The description below was written by a language model from this plasmid's Addgene catalogue record and pLannotate feature annotations shown in this document.]
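Description:
GEARBOCS-Vamp2-Tag-HA is an AAV transfer plasmid with CRISPR function, built on the GEARBOCS 2.0 backbone and designed to add an HA epitope tag to the endogenous mouse Vamp2 gene (synaptobrevin-2). The source publication describes GEARBOCS as an adeno-associated virus tool for in vivo gene editing in astrocytes. In bacteria, the plasmid replicates from a high-copy ColE1/pUC-type origin and is selected with ampicillin through the β-lactamase gene and its native promoter. It also carries an f1 origin and remnants of lacZα, bom and rop from the cloning backbone. The recorded growth strain is recombination-deficient, as is usual for ITR-containing plasmids.

AAV2 inverted terminal repeats, annotated only as fragments, flank the payload and define the region packaged into virions. Inside them, a human U6 RNA polymerase III promoter drives a Vamp2-targeting spacer fused to the Streptococcus pyogenes Cas9 guide scaffold. No Cas9 coding sequence is annotated, so the nuclease must be supplied separately. Downstream, a chimeric β-globin/immunoglobulin intron and a short T7 promoter precede a Cre recombinase coding sequence. An SV40 polyadenylation signal and a large T antigen fragment, both on the opposite strand, lie before the distal ITR.

The annotation leaves two stretches unassigned, one between the guide scaffold and the intron and one after Cre. The promoter driving Cre and the HA donor sequence implied by the name and purpose are not identified in the feature table and may lie in these regions. Co-delivering the guide and Cre from one vector would suit Cre-dependent Cas9 expression in the host, but the record does not state this.
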