Addgene plasmid #218188: GEARBOCS-Vamp2-Tag-HA
Purpose: To tag endogenous mouse VAMP2 with HA
Depositing lab: Cagla Eroglu. Depositing organization: Duke University. Publication: GEARBOCS: An Adeno Associated Virus Tool for In Vivo Gene Editing in Astrocytes. Bindu DS, Tan CX, Savage JT, Eroglu C. bioRxiv. 2023 Jan 19:2023.01.17.524433. doi: 10.1101/2023.01.17.524433. Preprint. PubMed 36711516.
Backbone
  Vector backbone: GEARBOCS 2.0
  Vector type: AAV, CRISPR
Growth in bacteria
  Bacterial resistance: Ampicillin, 100 μg/mL
  Growth temperature: 37°C
  Growth strain: NEB Stable
  Copy number: High Copy
Gene/Insert
  Gene/Insert name: sgRNA
  gRNA/shRNA sequence: GGCCGGGGCGGCAGGCGGGAG
  Species: M. musculus (mouse)
  Entrez Gene: Vamp2 (a.k.a. Syb-2, Syb2, Vamp-2, sybII)
Terms and licenses: Academic/Nonprofit Terms; Industry Terms: Not Available to Industry
Depositor comments: Please visit https://doi.org/10.1101/2023.01.17.524433 for bioRxiv preprint.
How to cite: GEARBOCS-Vamp2-Tag-HA was a gift from Cagla Eroglu (Addgene plasmid # 218188 ; http://n2t.net/addgene:218188 ; RRID:Addgene_218188)
